>Addgene plasmid #122602 | pBT100.110 | addgene full sequence | sequence record 238871 | Addgene NGS Result
AATGCTCTTCTAGTCTACTACATAAATCAAACATAAGGAGGTAACCATGACCGACGCGGAATACGTTCGT
ATCCACGAAAAACTGGACATCTACACCTTCAAAAAACAGTTCTTCAACAACAAAAAATCTGTTTCTCACC
GTTGCTACGTTCTGTTCGAACTGAAACGTCGTGGTGAACGTCGTGCGTGCTTCTGGGGTTACGCGGTTAA
CAAACCGCAGTCTGGTACCGAACGTGGTATCCACGCGGAAATCTTCTCTATCCGTAAAGTTGAAGAATAC
CTGCGTGACAACCCGGGTCAGTTCACCATCAACTGGTACTCTTCTTGGTCTCCGTGCGCGGACTGCGCGG
AAAAAATCCTGGAATGGTACAACCAGGAACTGCGTGGTAACGGTCACACCCTGAAAATCTGGGCGTGCAA
ACTGTACTACGAAAAAAACGCGCGTAACCAGATCGGTCTGTGGAACCTGCGTGACAACGGTGTTGGTCTG
AACGTTATGGTTTCTGAACACTACCAGTGCTGCCGTAAAATCTTCATCCAGTCTTCTCACAACCAGCTGA
ACGAAAACCGTTGGCTGGAAAAAACCCTGAAACGTGCGGAAAAACGTCGTTCTGAACTGTCTATCATGAT
CCAGGTTAAAATCCTGCACACCACCAAATCTCCGGCGGTTTCCGGTAGCGAAACACCGGGGACTTCAGAA
TCGGCCACCCCGGAGTGCCTGTCATACGAAACCGAGATACTGACAGTAGAATATGGCCTTCTGCCAATCG
GGAAGATTGTGGAGAAACGGATAGAATGCACAGTTTACTCTGTCGATAACAATGGTAACATTTATACTCA
GCCAGTTGCCCAGTGGCACGACCGGGGAGAGCAGGAAGTATTCGAATACTGTCTGGAGGATGGAAGTCTC
ATTAGGGCCACTAAGGACCACAAATTTATGACAGTCGATGGCCAGATGCTGCCTATAGACGAAATCTTTG
AGCGAGAGTTGGACCTCATGCGAGTTGACAACCTTCCTAATTAAGGCGGCTGAAGAGCCTGGTTAAAAAA
TGAGCTGATTTAACAAAAATTTAACGCGAATTTTAACAAAATATTAACGCTTACAATTTAGGTGGCACTT
TTCGGGGAAATGTGCGCGGAACCCCTATTTGTTTATTTTTCTAAATACATTCAAATATGTATCCGCTCAT
GAATTAATTCTTAGAAAAACTCATCGAGCATCAAATGAAACTGCAATTTATTCATATCAGGATTATCAAT
ACCATATTTTTGAAAAAGCCGTTTCTGTAATGAAGGAGAAAACTCACCGAGGCAGTTCCATAGGATGGCA
AGATCCTGGTATCGGTCTGCGATTCCGACTCGTCCAACATCAATACAACCTATTAATTTCCCCTCGTCAA
AAATAAGGTTATCAAGTGAGAAATCACCATGAGTGACGACTGAATCCGGTGAGAATGGCAAAAGTTTATG
CATTTCTTTCCAGACTTGTTCAACAGGCCAGCCATTACGCTCGTCATCAAAATCACTCGCATCAACCAAA
CCGTTATTCATTCGTGATTGCGCCTGAGCCAGACGAAATACGCGATCGCTGTTAAAAGGACAATTACAAA
CAGGAATCGAATGCAACCGGCGCAGGAACACTGCCAGCGCATCAACAATATTTTCACCTGAATCAGGATA
TTCTTCTAATACCTGGAATGCTGTTTTCCCGGGGATCGCAGTGGTGAGTAACCATGCATCATCAGGAGTA
CGGATAAAATGCTTGATGGTCGGAAGAGGCATAAATTCCGTCAGCCAGTTTAGTCTGACCATCTCATCTG
TAACATCATTGGCAACGCTACCTTTGCCATGTTTCAGAAACAACTCTGGCGCATCGGGCTTCCCATACAA
TCGATAGATTGTCGCACCTGATTGCCCGACATTATCGCGAGCCCATTTATACCCATATAAATCAGCATCC
ATGTTGGAATTTAATCGCGGCCTAGAGCAAGACGTTTCCCGTTGAATATGGCTCATAACACCCCTTGTAT
TACTGTTTATGTAAGCAGACAGTTTTATTGTTCATGACCAAAATCCCTTAACGTGAGTTTTCGTTCCACT
GAGCGTCAGACCCCGTAGAAAAGATCAAAGGATCTTCTTGAGATCCTTTTTTTCTGCGCGTAATCTGCTG
CTTGCAAACAAAAAAACCACCGCTACCAGCGGTGGTTTGTTTGCCGGATCAAGAGCTACCAACTCTTTTT
CCGAAGGTAACTGGCTTCAGCAGAGCGCAGATACCAAATACTGTTCTTCTAGTGTAGCCGTAGTTAGGCC
ACCACTTCAAGAACTCTGTAGCACCGCCTACATACCTCGCTCTGCTAATCCTGTTACCAGTGGCTGCTGC
CAGTGGCGATAAGTCGTGTCTTACCGGGTTGGACTCAAGACGATAGTTACCGGATAAGGCGCAGCGGTCG
GGCTGAACGGGGGGTTCGTGCACACAGCCCAGCTTGGAGCGAACGACCTACACCGAACTGAGATACCTAC
AGCGTGAGCTATGAGAAAGCGCCACGCTTCCCGAAGGGAGAAAGGCGGACAGGTATCCGGTAAGCGGCAG
GGTCGGAACAGGAGAGCGCACGAGGGAGCTTCCAGGGGGAAACGCCTGGTATCTTTATAGTCCTGTCGGG
TTTCGCCACCTCTGACTTGAGCGTCGATTTTTGTGATGCTCGTCAGGGGGGCGGAGCCTATGGAAAAACG
CCAGCAACGCGGCCTTTTTACGGTTCCTGGCCTTTTGCTGGCCTTTTGCTCACATGTTCTTTCCTGCGTT
ATCCCCTGATTCTGTGGATAACCGTATTACCGCCTTTGAGTGAGCTGATACCGCTCGCCGCAGCCGAACG
ACCGAGCGCAGCGAGTCAGTGAGCGAG
Features (pLannotate 1.2.2; 5 found; start..end, strand, type, name):
    716..1015    +  CDS            dnaE-N (fragment): DPO3A_SYNY3 - Experimental evidence at protein level: Swiss-Prot protein existence level 1. DNA polymerase III is a complex, multichain enzyme responsible for most of the replicative synthesis in bacteria. This DNA polymerase also exhibits 3' to 5' exonuclease activity. The alpha chain is the DNA polymerase (By similarity). From Synechocystis sp. (strain PCC 6803 / Kazusa).
   1040..1109    +  rep_origin     M13 ori (fragment): M13 bacteriophage origin of replication; arrow indicates direction of (+) strand synthesis
   1135..1192    +  promoter       AmpR promoter (fragment): bla
   1201..2016    -  CDS            KanR: aminoglycoside phosphotransferase; aph(3')-Ia; confers resistance to kanamycin in bacteria or G418 (Geneticin®) in eukaryotes
   2138..2726    +  rep_origin     ori: high-copy-number ColE1/pMB1/pBR322/pUC origin of replication
