[The description below was written by a language model from this plasmid's Addgene catalogue record and pLannotate feature annotations shown in this document.]
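Description:
pBT100.110 is a small (about 2.9 kb) high-copy bacterial plasmid built on the pBT100 backbone. It serves as a cloning intermediate: according to the record, it is used to assemble a CDA1-carrying phage by SapI Golden Gate cloning. It is maintained in standard E. coli cloning strains through a ColE1/pUC-type origin of replication and selected with kanamycin, resistance being provided by an aph(3')-Ia aminoglycoside phosphotransferase gene. A short fragment annotated as the AmpR (bla) promoter lies next to the KanR gene, though it is annotated on the opposite strand, so its role is not clear from the table.

The listed insert is CDA1, a cytidine deaminase, introduced into the backbone by Gibson assembly. The automated annotation does not label a CDA1 open reading frame; the first ~700 nt of the sequence are unannotated, and the deaminase coding region presumably lies there, though the table does not confirm this. Immediately downstream is a fragment matching the N-terminal portion of the DnaE split intein from Synechocystis sp. PCC 6803, an element that allows a protein to be joined by trans-splicing to a partner carrying the matching C-terminal intein half. This layout is consistent with a deaminase–intein fusion, although the reading-frame relationship is not stated. A short fragment of the M13 origin follows, probably representing phage-derived flanking sequence rather than a functional origin.

No promoter driving the insert is annotated, in keeping with a donor role in which the SapI-released fragment is ligated into a phage genome. The associated work concerns continuous evolution of base editors, so the resulting CDA1 phage is likely intended for such evolution experiments.
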