Addgene plasmid #122602: pBT100.110
Purpose: clone CDA1 phage by SapI Golden Gate
Depositing lab: David Liu. Depositing organization: Broad Institute. Publication: Continuous evolution of base editors with expanded target compatibility and improved activity. Thuronyi BW, Koblan LW, Levy JM, Yeh WH, Zheng C, Newby GA, Wilson C, Bhaumik M, Shubina-Oleinik O, Holt JR, Liu DR. Nat Biotechnol. 2019 Jul 22. pii: 10.1038/s41587-019-0193-0. doi: 10.1038/s41587-019-0193-0. PubMed 31332326.
Backbone
  Vector backbone: pBT100
  Vector type: Bacterial Expression
Growth in bacteria
  Bacterial resistance: Kanamycin, 50 μg/mL
  Growth temperature: 37°C
  Growth strain: DH5alpha
  Copy number: High Copy
Gene/Insert
  Gene/Insert name: CDA1
  Cloning method: Gibson Cloning
Terms and licenses: Academic/Nonprofit Terms; Industry Terms: Not Available to Industry
Depositor comments: Please see https://benchling.com/s/seq-46kKYgqwHlKtmTwdd7uL for additional information.
How to cite: pBT100.110 was a gift from David Liu (Addgene plasmid # 122602 ; http://n2t.net/addgene:122602 ; RRID:Addgene_122602)
